Addgene plasmid #228882: YY105: pPB_TRE::HaloTag-GEMINI(A)_UbC::rtTA3-IRES-PuroR
Purpose: PiggyBac plasmid expressing the HaloTag-GEMINI(A) under the control of a doxycycline-inducible promotor, and rtTA3 and PuroR under the control of a UbC promoter.
Depositing lab: Dingchang Lin. Depositing organization: Johns Hopkins University and School of Medicine. Publication: Genetically encoded assembly recorder temporally resolves cellular histories in cellulo and in vivo. Yan Y, Lu J, Li Z, Zhao Z, Shay TF, Wang S, Lei Y, Wang Y, Chen W, Parker P, Yang H, Qi A, Sun Y, Bergles DE, Baker D, Lin D. bioRxiv [Preprint]. 2025 Jul 18:2025.07.16.664392. doi: 10.1101/2025.07.16.664392. PubMed 40791436.
Backbone
  Vector backbone: pPiggyBac
  Total vector size (bp): 10298
  Vector type: Mammalian Expression
  Selectable markers: Puromycin
Growth in bacteria
  Bacterial resistance: Ampicillin, 100 μg/mL
  Growth temperature: 30°C
  Growth strain: NEB Stable
  Copy number: High Copy
Gene/Insert
  Gene/Insert name: HaloTag-fused GEMINI(A) (alt name: HT-GEMINI(A))
  Species: Synthetic
  Insert size (bp): 1500
  Promoter: TRE
  Cloning method: Gibson Cloning
  Sequencing primers: 5′ cttcctaccctcgtaaagg
Terms and licenses: Academic/Nonprofit Terms; Industry Terms: Not Available to Industry
Depositor comments: Please visit https://doi.org/10.1101/2025.07.16.664392 for bioRxiv preprint.
How to cite: YY105: pPB_TRE::HaloTag-GEMINI(A)_UbC::rtTA3-IRES-PuroR was a gift from Dingchang Lin (Addgene plasmid # 228882 ; http://n2t.net/addgene:228882 ; RRID:Addgene_228882)
