[The description below was written by a language model from this plasmid's Addgene catalogue record and pLannotate feature annotations shown in this document.]
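Description:
YY105: pPB_TRE::HaloTag-GEMINI(A)_UbC::rtTA3-IRES-PuroR is a 10.3 kb mammalian expression plasmid on a pPiggyBac backbone, designed as an all-in-one doxycycline-inducible cassette for stable genomic integration by PiggyBac transposition. In bacteria it is maintained through a high-copy ColE1/pUC-type origin with ampicillin resistance (AmpR, β-lactamase). It also carries an f1 origin and remnants of a lacZα/lac promoter cloning region. The automated feature table does not annotate the PiggyBac terminal repeats themselves. The unannotated stretches flanking the two expression units, along with some short hits to phage lambda sequence, presumably belong to the transposon arms and backbone filler, but the record does not confirm this.

The payload consists of two units in the same orientation. A TRE3G Tet-responsive promoter drives a synthetic fusion of about 1.5 kb, with HaloTag at the N-terminus. HaloTag is a modified dehalogenase that covalently binds chloroalkane ligands. It is followed by the GEMINI(A) component, then a V5 epitope tag and a His tag, and the unit ends in a bGH polyadenylation signal. The annotation tool matches the GEMINI(A) region to a Helicobacter pylori Mog-like protein, which suggests sequence similarity in the scaffold, although the catalogue lists the insert as synthetic. Downstream, the human UbC promoter constitutively expresses rtTA3, which is linked through an EMCV IRES to puromycin N-acetyltransferase and terminated by an SV40 poly(A) signal.

Puromycin selects cells carrying the cassette, and those same cells supply the transactivator that switches on HaloTag-GEMINI(A) when doxycycline is added. The associated publication describes GEMINI as a genetically encoded assembly recorder for temporally resolving cellular histories, and the HaloTag allows labelling with chloroalkane dye ligands.
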