Features (pLannotate 1.2.2; 25 found; start..end, strand, type, name):
      1..105     -  promoter       AmpR promoter: bla
    158..586     -  rep_origin     f1 ori (sequence partly withheld): f1 bacteriophage origin of replication; arrow indicates direction of (+) strand synthesis
    591..746     -  CDS            lacZα (fragment): LacZα fragment of β-galactosidase; lacZ fragment
    748..867     +  CDS            B (fragment): PORTL_LAMBD - Experimental evidence at protein level: Swiss-Prot protein existence level 1. Forms the portal vertex of the capsid (PubMed:6228056, PubMed:6232391). This portal plays critical roles in head assembly, genome packaging, neck/tail attachment, and genome ejection (Probable). The portal protein multimerizes as a single ring-shaped homododecamer arranged around a central channel (PubMed:6232391). Binds to the terminase subunits to form the packaging machine (PubMed:7799432). From Escherichia phage lambda (Bacteriophage lambda).
   1383..1759    +  promoter       TRE3G promoter: 3rd-generation Tet-responsive promoter that can be activated by binding of Tet-On® 3G
   1780..2661    +  CDS            HaloTag®: modified bacterial dehalogenase that forms covalent bonds with chloroalkane derivatives
   2740..3249    +  CDS            mog: MOG_HELPJ - Also known as mogA. Experimental evidence at protein level: Swiss-Prot protein existence level 1. Catalyzes the adenylation of molybdopterin as part of the biosynthesis of the molybdenum-cofactor. From Helicobacter pylori (strain J99 / ATCC 700824) (Campylobacter pylori J99).
   3265..3306    +  CDS            V5 tag: epitope tag from simian virus 5
   3322..3340    +  CDS            9xHis (fragment): 9xHis affinity tag
   3350..3375    +  promoter       hPGK promoter (fragment): human phosphoglycerate kinase 1 promoter
   3403..3610    +  polyA_signal   bGH poly(A) signal: bovine growth hormone polyadenylation signal
   3693..4904    +  promoter       UbC promoter: human ubiquitin C promoter
   4923..5630    +  CDS            rtTA3: reverse tetracycline transactivator 3 activates expression from Tet-responsive promoters in the presence of doxycycline
   5653..6225    +  misc_feature   IRES: internal ribosome entry site (IRES) of the encephalomyocarditis virus (EMCV)
   6234..6830    +  CDS            PuroR: puromycin N-acetyltransferase; pac from Streptomyces alboniger; confers resistance to puromycin
   6837..6864    +  misc_feature   WPRE (fragment): woodchuck hepatitis virus posttranscriptional regulatory element
   6869..6990    +  polyA_signal   SV40 poly(A) signal: SV40 polyadenylation signal
   7008..7099    +  ncRNA          G-CSF SLDE: Accession: RF00183 - G-CSF factor stem-loop destabilising element (SLDE)
   7796..8263    +  CDS            B (fragment): PORTL_LAMBD - Experimental evidence at protein level: Swiss-Prot protein existence level 1. Forms the portal vertex of the capsid (PubMed:6228056, PubMed:6232391). This portal plays critical roles in head assembly, genome packaging, neck/tail attachment, and genome ejection (Probable). The portal protein multimerizes as a single ring-shaped homododecamer arranged around a central channel (PubMed:6232391). Binds to the terminase subunits to form the packaging machine (PubMed:7799432). From Escherichia phage lambda (Bacteriophage lambda).
   8301..8317    -  protein_bind   lac operator: The lac repressor binds to the lac operator to inhibit transcription in E. coli. This inhibition can be relieved by adding lactose or isopropyl-β-D-thiogalactopyranoside (IPTG). lac repressor encoded by lacI
   8325..8355    -  promoter       lac promoter: promoter for the E. coli lac operon
   8370..8391    -  protein_bind   CAP binding site: CAP binding activates transcription in the presence of cAMP. E. coli catabolite activator protein
   8404..8496    -  CDS            lacI (fragment): lac repressor; lacI; The lac repressor binds to the lac operator to inhibit transcription in E. coli. This inhibition can be relieved by adding lactose or isopropyl-β-D-thiogalactopyranoside (IPTG).
   8679..9267    -  rep_origin     ori: high-copy-number ColE1/pMB1/pBR322/pUC origin of replication
   9438..10298   -  CDS            AmpR: β-lactamase; bla; confers resistance to ampicillin, carbenicillin, and related antibiotics
>Addgene plasmid #228882 | YY105: pPB_TRE::HaloTag-GEMINI(A)_UbC::rtTA3-IRES-PuroR | addgene full sequence | sequence record 454812 | Addgene NGS Result
ACTCTTCCTTTTTCAATATTATTGAAGCATTTATCAGGGTTATTGTCTCATGAGCGGATACATATTTGAA
TGTATTTAGAAAAATAAACAAATAGGGGTTCCGCGCACATTTCCCCGAAAAGTGCCACCTAAATTGTAAG
CGTTAATATTTTGTTAAAATTCGCGTTAAATTTTTGTTAAATCAGCTCATTTTTTAACCAATAGGCCGAA
ATCGGCAAAATCCCTTATAAATCAAAAGAATAGACCGAGATAGGGT
[37 nt withheld, positions 257-293]
AAAGAACGTGGACTCCAACGTCAAAGG
[49 nt withheld, positions 321-369]
T
[91 nt withheld, positions 371-461]
G
[124 nt withheld, positions 463-586]
CCCATTCGCCATTCAGGCTGCGCAACTGTTGGGAAGGGCGATCGGTGCGGGCCTCTTCGCTATTACGCCA
GCTGGCGAAAGGGGGATGTGCTGCAAGGCGATTAAGTTGGGTAACGCCAGGGTTTTCCCAGTCACGACGT
TGTAAAACGACGGCCAGTGAGCGCGCCTCGTTCATTCACGTTTTTGAACCCGTGGAGGACGGGCAGACTC
GCGGTGCAAATGTGTTTTACAGCGTGATGGAGCAGATGAAGATGCTCGACACGCTGCAGAACACGCAGCT
AGATTAACCCTAGAAAGATAATCATATTGTGACGTACGTTAAAGATAATCATGTGTAAAATTGACGCATG
TGTTTTATCGGTCTGTATATCGAGGTTTATTTATTAATTTGAATAGATATTAAGTTTTATTATATTTACA
CTTACATACTAATAATAAATTCAACAAACAATTTATTTATGTTTATTTATTTATTAAAAAAAACAAAAAC
TCAAAATTTCTTCTATAAAGTAACAAAACTTTTATGAGGGACAGCCCCCCCCCAAAGCCCCCAGGGATGT
AATTACGTCCCTCCCCCGCTAGGGGGCAGCAGCGAGCCGCCCGGGGCTCCGCTCCGGTCCGGCGCTCCCC
CCGCATCCCCGAGCCGGCAGCGTGCGGGGACAGCCCGGGCACGGGGAAGGTGGCACGGGATCGCTTTCCT
CTGAACGCTTCTCGCTGCTCTTTGAGCCTGCAGACACCTGGGGGGATACGGGGAAAAGGCCTCCACGGCC
ACTAGTCTTTCGTCTTCAAGAATTCCGTTTACTCCCTATCAGTGATAGAGAACGTATGAAGAGTTTACTC
CCTATCAGTGATAGAGAACGTATGCAGACTTTACTCCCTATCAGTGATAGAGAACGTATAAGGAGTTTAC
TCCCTATCAGTGATAGAGAACGTATGACCAGTTTACTCCCTATCAGTGATAGAGAACGTATCTACAGTTT
ACTCCCTATCAGTGATAGAGAACGTATATCCAGTTTACTCCCTATCAGTGATAGAGAACGTATAAGCTTT
AGGCGTGTACGGTGGGCGCCTATAAAAGCAGAGCTCGTTTAGTGAACCGTCAGATCGCCTGGAGCAATTC
CACAACACTTTTGTCTTATACCAACTTTCCGTACCACTTCCTACCCTCGTAAAGGTCTAGAGCCGCCACC
ATGATCGGTACTGGCTTTCCATTCGACCCCCATTATGTGGAAGTCCTGGGCGAGCGCATGCACTACGTCG
ATGTTGGTCCGCGCGATGGCACCCCTGTGCTGTTCCTGCACGGTAACCCGACCTCCTCCTACGTGTGGCG
CAACATCATCCCGCATGTTGCACCGACCCATCGCTGCATTGCTCCAGACCTGATCGGTATGGGCAAATCC
GACAAACCAGACCTGGGTTATTTCTTCGACGACCACGTCCGCTTCATGGATGCCTTCATCGAAGCCCTGG
GTCTGGAAGAGGTCGTCCTGGTCATTCACGACTGGGGCTCCGCTCTGGGTTTCCACTGGGCCAAGCGCAA
TCCAGAGCGCGTCAAAGGTATTGCATTTATGGAGTTCATCCGCCCTATCCCGATCTGGGACGAATGGCCA
GAATTTGCCCGCGAGACCTTCCAGGCCTTCCGCACCACCGACGTCGGCCGCAAGCTGATCATCGATCAGA
ACGTTTTTATCGAGGGTACGCTGCCGATGGGTGTCGTCCGCCCGCTGACTGAAGTCGAGATGGACCATTA
CCGCGAGCCGTTCCTGAATCCTGTTGACCGCGAGCCACTGTGGCGCTTCCCAAACGAGCTGCCAATCGCC
GGTGAGCCAGCGAACATCGTCGCGCTGGTCGAAGAATACATGGACTGGCTGCACCAGTCCCCTGTCCCGA
AGCTGCTGTTCTGGGGCACCCCAGGCGTTCTGATCCCACCGGCCGAAGCCGCTCGCCTGGCCAAAAGCCT
GCCTAACTGCAAGGCTGTGGACATCGGCCCGGGTCTGAATCTGCTGCAAGAAGACAACCCGGACCTGATC
GGCAGCGAGATCGCGCGCTGGCTGTCGACGCTCGAGATTTCCGGCGAGCCAACCACTGGTGGATCTGGGG
GTAGCGGAGGATCAGGGGGTTCCGGAGGTTCTGGCGGAAGTAGCAAAGCGAAAATTGGCATTGTGACCGT
GAGCGATCGCGCGAGCGCGGGCATTACCGCAGATATTAGCGGCAAAGCCATTATTCTGGCGCTGAATCTG
TATCTGACCAGCGAATGGGAACCGATTTATCAGGTGATTCCGGATGAACAGAAAGTTATTGAACGCACCC
TGATTAAAATGGCGGATATTCAGGATTGTTGCCTGATTGTTACCACCGGCGGCACCGGTCCGGCGAAACG
TGATGTGACTCCTGAAGCAACTGAAGCGGTGTGCGATCGTATGATGCCGGGCTTTGGCGAACTGATGCGC
GCGGAAAGCCTGAAAGAAGTGCCGACCGCGATTCTGTCTCGCCAGACTGCGGGTCTGAGAGGTGATAGCC
TGATCGTGAACCTGCCGGGTGATCCGGCCAGCATTAGCGATTGCCTGCTGGCAGTGTTTCCGGCAATTCC
GTATTGCATTGATCTGATGGAAGGGCCGTATCTGGAATGCAACGAAGCGATGATCAAACCGTTTCGCCCG
AAAGCCAAATGACTCGAGGGTAAGCCTATCCCTAACCCTCTCCTCGGTCTCGATTCTACGTAGTAATGAA
CCGGTCCACCACCACCACCACCACTAAGGATCCGGGGTTGGGGTTGCGCCTTTTCCAAGCACCTGCTACA
TAGCGGTACCCCTCGACTGTGCCTTCTAGTTGCCAGCCATCTGTTGTTTGCCCCTCCCCCGTGCCTTCCT
TGACCCTGGAAGGTGCCACTCCCACTGTCCTTTCCTAATAAAATGAGGAAATTGCATCGCATTGTCTGAG
TAGGTGTCATTCTATTCTGGGGGGTGGGGTGGGGCAGGACAGCAAGGGGGAGGATTGGGAAGACAATAGC
AGGCATGCTGGGGATGCGGTGGGCTCTTCGAATTTAAATCGGATCCAGCTGAATCTAAGTGGATCTGCGA
TCGCTCCGGTGCCCGTCAGTACGCGTGGCCTCCGCGCCGGGTTTTGGCGCCTCCCGCGGGCGCCCCCCTC
CTCACGGCGAGCGCTGCCACGTCAGACGAAGGGCGCAGCGAGCGTCCTGATCCTTCCGCCCGGACGCTCA
GGACAGCGGCCCGCTGCTCATAAGACTCGGCCTTAGAACCCCAGTATCAGCAGAAGGACATTTTAGGACG
GGACTTGGGTGACTCTAGGGCACTGGTTTTCTTTCCAGAGAGCGGAACAGGCGAGGAAAAGTAGTCCCTT
CTCGGCGATTCTGCGGAGGGATCTCCGTGGGGCGGTGAACGCCGATGATTATATAAGGACGCGCCGGGTG
TGGCACAGCTAGTTCCGTCGCAGCCGGGATTTGGGTCGCGGTTCTTGTTTGTGGATCGCTGTGATCGTCA
CTTGGTGAGTAGCGGGCTGCTGGGCTGGCCGGGGCTTTCGTGGCCGCCGGGCCGCTCGGTGGGACGGAAG
CGTGTGGAGAGACCGCCAAGGGCTGTAGTCTGGGTCCGCGAGCAAGGTTGCCCTGAACTGGGGGTTGGGG
GGAGCGCAGCAAAATGGCGGCTGTTCCCGAGTCTTGAATGGAAGACGCTTGTGAGGCGGGCTGTGAGGTC
GTTGAAACAAGGTGGGGGGCATGGTGGGCGGCAAGAACCCAAGGTCTTGAGGCCTTCGCTAATGCGGGAA
AGCTCTTATTCGGGTGAGATGGGCTGGGGCACCATCTGGGGACCCTGACGTGAAGTTTGTCACTGACTGG
AGAACTCGGTTTGTCGTCTGTTGCGGGGGCGGCAGTTATGGCGGTGCCGTTGGGCAGTGCACCCGTACCT
TTGGGAGCGCGCGCCCTCGTCGTGTCGTGACGTCACCCGTTCTGTTGGCTTATAATGCAGGGTGGGGCCA
CCTGCCGGTAGGTGTGCGGTAGGCTTTTCTCCGTCGCAGGACGCAGGGTTCGGGCCTAGGGTAGGCTCTC
CTGAATCGACAGGCGCCGGACCTCTGGTGAGGGGAGGGATAAGTGAGGCGTCAGTTTCTTTGGTCGGTTT
TATGTACCTATCTTCTTAAGTAGCTGAAGCTCCGGTTTTGAACTATGCGCTCGGGGTTGGCGAGTGTGTT
TTGTGAAGTTTTTTAGGCACCTTTTGAAATGTAATCATTTGGGTCAATATGTAATTTTCAGTGTTAGACT
AGTAAATTGTCCGCTAAATTCTGGCCGTTTTTGGCTTTTTTGTTAGACGCTAGCGGATCCGCCACCATGT
CTAGGCTGGACAAGAGCAAAGTCATAAACGGAGCTCTGGAATTACTCAATGGTGTCGGTATCGAAGGCCT
GACGACAAGGAAACTCGCTCAAAAGCTGGGAGTTGAGCAGCCTACCCTGTACTGGCACGTGAAGAACAAG
CGGGCCCTGCTCGATGCCCTGCCAATCGAGATGCTGGACAGGCATCATACCCACTTCTGCCCCCTGGAAG
GCGAGTCATGGCAAGACTTTCTGCGGAACAACGCCAAGTCATACCGCTGTGCTCTCCTCTCACATCGCGA
CGGGGCTAAAGTGCATCTCGGCACCCGCCCAACAGAGAAACAGTACGAAACCCTGGAAAATCAGCTCGCG
TTCCTGTGTCAGCAAGGCTTCTCCCTGGAGAACGCACTGTACGCTCTGTCCGCCGTGGGCCACTTTACAC
TGGGCTGCGTATTGGAGGAACAGGAGCATCAAGTAGCAAAAGAGGAAAGAGAGACACCTACCACCGATTC
TATGCCCCCACTTCTGAGACAAGCAATTGAGCTGTTCGACCGGCAGGGAGCCGAACCTGCCTTCCTTTTC
GGCCTGGAACTAATCATATGTGGCCTGGAGAAACAGCTAAAGTGCGAAAGCGGCGGGCCGACCGACGCCC
TTGACGATTTTGACTTAGACATGCTCCCAGCCGATGCCCTTGACGATTTTGACCTTGACATGCTCCCCGG
GTAAGGATCCGCGGCCGCAAATTCCGCCCCTCTCCCTCCCCCCCCCCTAACGTTACTGGCCGAAGCCGCT
TGGAATAAGGCCGGTGTGCGTTTGTCTATATGTTATTTTCCACCATATTGCCGTCTTTTGGCAATGTGAG
GGCCCGGAAACCTGGCCCTGTCTTCTTGACGAGCATTCCTAGGGGTCTTTCCCCTCTCGCCAAAGGAATG
CAAGGTCTGTTGAATGTCGTGAAGGAAGCAGTTCCTCTGGAAGCTTCTTGAAGACAAACAACGTCTGTAG
CGACCCTTTGCAGGCAGCGGAACCCCCCACCTGGCGACAGGTGCCTCTGCGGCCAAAAGCCACGTGTATA
AGATACACCTGCAAAGGCGGCACAACCCCAGTGCCACGTTGTGAGTTGGATAGTTGTGGAAAGAGTCAAA
TGGCTCTCCTCAAGCGTATTCAACAAGGGGCTGAAGGATGCCCAGAAGGTACCCCATTGTATGGGATCTG
ATCTGGGGCCTCGGTGCACATGCTTTACATGTGTTTAGTCGAGGTTAAAAAAACGTCTAGGCCCCCCGAA
CCACGGGGACGTGGTTTTCCTTTGAAAAACACGATAATACCATGGCCACCGAGTACAAGCCCACGGTGCG
CCTCGCCACCCGCGACGACGTCCCCCGGGCCGTACGCACCCTCGCCGCCGCGTTCGCCGACTACCCCGCC
ACGCGCCACACCGTCGACCCGGACCGCCACATCGAGCGGGTCACCGAGCTGCAAGAACTCTTCCTCACGC
GCGTCGGGCTCGACATCGGCAAGGTGTGGGTCGCGGACGACGGCGCCGCGGTGGCGGTCTGGACCACGCC
GGAGAGCGTCGAAGCGGGGGCGGTGTTCGCCGAGATCGGCTCGCGCATGGCCGAGTTGAGCGGTTCCCGG
CTGGCCGCGCAGCAACAGATGGAAGGCCTCCTGGCGCCGCACCGGCCCAAGGAGCCCGCGTGGTTCCTGG
CCACCGTCGGCGTCTCGCCCGACCACCAGGGCAAGGGTCTGGGCAGCGCCGTCGTGCTCCCCGGAGTGGA
GGCGGCCGAGCGCGCTGGGGTGCCCGCCTTCCTGGAGACCTCCGCGCCCCGCAACCTCCCCTTCTACGAG
CGGCTCGGCTTCACCGTCACCGCCGACGTCGAGGTGCCCGAAGGACCGCGCACCTGGTGCATGACCCGCA
AGCCCGGTGCCTGAGTCGACAATCAACCTCTGGATTACAAAATTTGTGGGTTAACTTGTTTATTGCAGCT
TATAATGGTTACAAATAAAGCAATAGCATCACAAATTTCACAAATAAAGCATTTTTTTCACTGCATTCTA
GTTGTGGTTTGTCCAAACTCATCAATGTATCTTATCATGTCTGGAATTGACTCAAATGATGTCAATTAGT
CTATCAGAAGCTATCTGGTCTCCCTTCCGGGGGACAAGACATCCCTGTTTAATATTTAAACAGCAGTGTT
CCCAAACTGGGTTCTTATATCCCTTGCTCTGGTCAACCAGGTTGCAGGGTTTCCTGTCCTCACAGGAACG
AAGTCCCTAAAGAAACAGTGGCAGCCAGGTTTAGCCCCGGAATTGACTGGATTCCTTTTTTAGGGCCCAT
TGGTATGGCTTTTTCCCCGTATCCCCCCAGGTGTCTGCAGGCTCAAAGAGCAGCGAGAAGCGTTCAGAGG
AAAGCGATCCCGTGCCACCTTCCCCGTGCCCGGGCTGTCCCCGCACGCTGCCGGCTCGGGGATGCGGGGG
GAGCGCCGGACCGGAGCGGAGCCCCGGGCGGCTCGCTGCTGCCCCCTAGCGGGGGAGGGACGTAATTACA
TCCCTGGGGGCTTTGGGGGGGGGCTGTCCCTGATATCTATAACAAGAAAATATATATATAATAAGTTATC
ACGTAAGTAGAACATGAAATAACAATATAATTATCGTATGAGTTAAATCTTAAAAGTCACGTAAAAGATA
ATCATGCGTCATTTTGACTCACGCGGTCGTTATAGTTCAAAATCAGTGACACTTACCGCATTGACAAGCA
CGCCTCACGGGAGCTCCAAGCGGCGACTGAGATGTCCTAAATGCACAGCGACGGATTCGCGCTATTTAGA
AAGAGAGAGCAATATTTCAAGAATGCATGCGTCAATTTTACGCAGACTATCTTTCTAGGGTTAATCTAGC
TGCATCAGGATCATATCGTCGGGTCTTTTTTCCGGCTCAGTCATCGCCCAAGCTGGCGCTATCTGGGCAT
CGGGGAGGAAGAAGCCCGTGCCTTTTCCCGCGAGGTTGAAGCGGCATGGAAAGAGTTTGCCGAGGATGAC
TGCTGCTGCATTGACGTTGAGCGAAAACGCACGTTTACCATGATGATTCGGGAAGGTGTGGCCATGCACG
CCTTTAACGGTGAACTGTTCGTTCAGGCCACCTGGGATACCAGTTCGTCGCGGCTTTTCCGGACACAGTT
CCGGATGGTCAGCCCGAAGCGCATCAGCAACCCGAACAATACCGGCGACAGCCGGAACTGCCGTGCCGGT
GTGCAGATTAATGACAGCGGTGCGGCGCTGGGATATTACGTCAGCGAGGACGGGTATCCTGGCTGGATGC
CGCAGAAATGGACATGGATACCCCGTGAGTTACCCGGCGGGCGCGCTTGGCGTAATCATGGTCATAGCTG
TTTCCTGTGTGAAATTGTTATCCGCTCACAATTCCACACAACATACGAGCCGGAAGCATAAAGTGTAAAG
CCTGGGGTGCCTAATGAGTGAGCTAACTCACATTAATTGCGTTGCGCTCACTGCCCGCTTTCCAGTCGGG
AAACCTGTCGTGCCAGCTGCATTAATGAATCGGCCAACGCGCGGGGAGAGGCGGTTTGCGTATTGGGCGC
TCTTCCGCTTCCTCGCTCACTGACTCGCTGCGCTCGGTCGTTCGGCTGCGGCGAGCGGTATCAGCTCACT
CAAAGGCGGTAATACGGTTATCCACAGAATCAGGGGATAACGCAGGAAAGAACATGTGAGCAAAAGGCCA
GCAAAAGGCCAGGAACCGTAAAAAGGCCGCGTTGCTGGCGTTTTTCCATAGGCTCCGCCCCCCTGACGAG
CATCACAAAAATCGACGCTCAAGTCAGAGGTGGCGAAACCCGACAGGACTATAAAGATACCAGGCGTTTC
CCCCTGGAAGCTCCCTCGTGCGCTCTCCTGTTCCGACCCTGCCGCTTACCGGATACCTGTCCGCCTTTCT
CCCTTCGGGAAGCGTGGCGCTTTCTCATAGCTCACGCTGTAGGTATCTCAGTTCGGTGTAGGTCGTTCGC
TCCAAGCTGGGCTGTGTGCACGAACCCCCCGTTCAGCCCGACCGCTGCGCCTTATCCGGTAACTATCGTC
TTGAGTCCAACCCGGTAAGACACGACTTATCGCCACTGGCAGCAGCCACTGGTAACAGGATTAGCAGAGC
GAGGTATGTAGGCGGTGCTACAGAGTTCTTGAAGTGGTGGCCTAACTACGGCTACACTAGAAGAACAGTA
TTTGGTATCTGCGCTCTGCTGAAGCCAGTTACCTTCGGAAAAAGAGTTGGTAGCTCTTGATCCGGCAAAC
AAACCACCGCTGGTAGCGGTGGTTTTTTTGTTTGCAAGCAGCAGATTACGCGCAGAAAAAAAGGATCTCA
AGAAGATCCTTTGATCTTTTCTACGGGGTCTGACGCTCAGTGGAACGAAAACTCACGTTAAGGGATTTTG
GTCATGAGATTATCAAAAAGGATCTTCACCTAGATCCTTTTAAATTAAAAATGAAGTTTTAAATCAATCT
AAAGTATATATGAGTAAACTTGGTCTGACAGTTACCAATGCTTAATCAGTGAGGCACCTATCTCAGCGAT
CTGTCTATTTCGTTCATCCATAGTTGCCTGACTCCCCGTCGTGTAGATAACTACGATACGGGAGGGCTTA
CCATCTGGCCCCAGTGCTGCAATGATACCGCGAGACCCACGCTCACCGGCTCCAGATTTATCAGCAATAA
ACCAGCCAGCCGGAAGGGCCGAGCGCAGAAGTGGTCCTGCAACTTTATCCGCCTCCATCCAGTCTATTAA
TTGTTGCCGGGAAGCTAGAGTAAGTAGTTCGCCAGTTAATAGTTTGCGCAACGTTGTTGCCATTGCTACA
GGCATCGTGGTGTCACGCTCGTCGTTTGGTATGGCTTCATTCAGCTCCGGTTCCCAACGATCAAGGCGAG
TTACATGATCCCCCATGTTGTGCAAAAAAGCGGTTAGCTCCTTCGGTCCTCCGATCGTTGTCAGAAGTAA
GTTGGCCGCAGTGTTATCACTCATGGTTATGGCAGCACTGCATAATTCTCTTACTGTCATGCCATCCGTA
AGATGCTTTTCTGTGACTGGTGAGTACTCAACCAAGTCATTCTGAGAATAGTGTATGCGGCGACCGAGTT
GCTCTTGCCCGGCGTCAATACGGGATAATACCGCGCCACATAGCAGAACTTTAAAAGTGCTCATCATTGG
AAAACGTTCTTCGGGGCGAAAACTCTCAAGGATCTTACCGCTGTTGAGATCCAGTTCGATGTAACCCACT
CGTGCACCCAACTGATCTTCAGCATCTTTTACTTTCACCAGCGTTTCTGGGTGAGCAAAAACAGGAAGGC
AAAATGCCGCAAAAAAGGGAATAAGGGCGACACGGAAATGTTGAATACTCAT
